Addgene plasmid #116359: pHAGE-ERBB2-V842I
Purpose: Lentiviral expression of ERBB2 V842I
Depositing lab: Gordon Mills & Kenneth Scott. Depositing organization: Baylor College of Medicine. Publication: Systematic Functional Annotation of Somatic Mutations in Cancer. Ng PK, Li J, Jeong KJ, Shao S, Chen H, Tsang YH, Sengupta S, Wang Z, Bhavana VH, Tran R, Soewito S, Minussi DC, Moreno D, Kong K, Dogruluk T, Lu H, Gao J, Tokheim C, Zhou DC, Johnson AM, Zeng J, Ip CKM, Ju Z, Wester M, Yu S, Li Y, Vellano CP, Schultz N, Karchin R, Ding L, Lu Y, Cheung LWT, Chen K, Shaw KR, Meric-Bernstam F, Scott KL, Yi S, Sahni N, Liang H, Mills GB. Cancer Cell. 2018 Mar 12;33(3):450-462.e10. doi: 10.1016/j.ccell.2018.01.021. PubMed 29533785.
Backbone
  Vector backbone: pHAGE
  Vector type: Lentiviral
Growth in bacteria
  Bacterial resistance: Ampicillin, 100 μg/mL
  Growth temperature: 37°C
  Growth strain: Stbl3
  Copy number: High Copy
Gene/Insert
  Gene/Insert name: ERBB2
  Species: H. sapiens (human)
  Mutation: V842I
  Entrez Gene: ERBB2 (a.k.a. CD340, HER-2, HER-2/neu, HER2, MLN 19, MLN-19, NEU, NGL, TKR1, VSCN2, c-ERB-2, c-ERB2, p185(erbB2))
  Cloning method: Gateway Cloning
Terms and licenses: Academic/Nonprofit Terms; Industry Terms: Not Available to Industry
How to cite: pHAGE-ERBB2-V842I was a gift from Gordon Mills & Kenneth Scott (Addgene plasmid # 116359 ; http://n2t.net/addgene:116359 ; RRID:Addgene_116359)
