[The description below was written by a language model from this plasmid's Addgene catalogue record and pLannotate feature annotations shown in this document.]
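Description:
pHAGE-ERBB2-V842I is an HIV-1-derived lentiviral expression plasmid (about 12.3 kb) built on the pHAGE backbone to deliver a mutant form of the human receptor tyrosine kinase ERBB2 (HER2/neu) into mammalian cells. It is maintained in E. coli through a high-copy ColE1/pUC-type origin and selected with ampicillin via the β-lactamase gene; a recombination-deficient strain is recorded for growth, as is usual for LTR-containing vectors. The viral portion comprises a truncated 5' LTR, the Ψ packaging signal with an adjoining gag fragment, the Rev response element, the cPPT/CTS, and a ΔU3 self-inactivating 3' LTR. These elements allow the transcript between the LTRs to be packaged, reverse transcribed and integrated when packaging functions are supplied in trans, while the integrated provirus lacks LTR promoter activity.

Within the viral genome, the constitutive human EF-1α promoter drives the ERBB2 open reading frame carrying the V842I substitution. The insert was introduced by Gateway recombination and is flanked by attB1 and attB2 sites. Downstream lie short T3 and T7 promoter sequences, an attB4 fragment and a V5 epitope sequence; the record does not indicate whether the V5 tag is fused in frame to ERBB2. An EMCV IRES followed by the puromycin N-acetyltransferase gene places the selection marker on the same transcript, so puromycin-resistant transduced cells should also express the transgene, and a WPRE enhances transcript expression. The construct belongs to a collection made for systematic functional annotation of somatic cancer mutations, and is suited to stable expression of this ERBB2 variant for comparison of its cellular effects.
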