Features (pLannotate 1.2.2; 30 found; start..end, strand, type, name):
     13..113     +  CDS            Rev (fragment): human immunodeficiency virus 1 (HIV-1) Rev protein; rev; enhances nuclear export of unspliced and incompletely spliced viral mRNAs
    158..275     +  misc_feature   cPPT/CTS: central polypurine tract and central termination sequence of HIV-1
    323..1501    +  promoter       EF-1α promoter: strong constitutive promoter for human elongation factor EF-1α
   1522..1542    +  protein_bind   attB1: mutant version of attB; core recombination site for the Gateway® BP reaction BP Clonase™
   1548..5312    +  CDS            ERBB2: ERBB2_HUMAN - Also known as HER2, MLN19, NEU, NGL. Experimental evidence at protein level: Swiss-Prot protein existence level 1. In the nucleus is involved in transcriptional regulation. Associates with the 5'-TCAAATTC-3' sequence in the PTGS2/COX-2 promoter and activates its transcription. Implicated in transcriptional activation of CDKN1A; the function involves STAT3 and SRC. Involved in the transcription of rRNA genes by RNA Pol I and enhances protein synthesis and cell growth. From Homo sapiens (Human).
   5317..5341    -  protein_bind   attB2: mutant version of attB; recombination site for the Gateway® BP reaction BP Clonase™
   5349..5367    +  promoter       T3 promoter: promoter for bacteriophage T3 RNA polymerase
   5393..5411    -  promoter       T7 promoter: promoter for bacteriophage T7 RNA polymerase
   5417..5435    -  protein_bind   attB4 (fragment): mutant version of attB; core recombination site for the Gateway® BP reaction BP Clonase™
   5491..5532    +  CDS            V5 tag: epitope tag from simian virus 5
   5658..6120    +  misc_feature   IRES: internal ribosome entry site (IRES) of the encephalomyocarditis virus (EMCV)
   6134..6731    +  CDS            PuroR (fragment): puromycin N-acetyltransferase; pac from Streptomyces; confers resistance to puromycin
   6747..7335    +  misc_feature   WPRE: woodchuck hepatitis virus posttranscriptional regulatory element
   7343..7408    +  CDS            nef (fragment): NEF_HV1Z2 - Experimental evidence at protein level: Swiss-Prot protein existence level 1. Extracellular Nef protein targets CD4(+) T-lymphocytes for apoptosis by interacting with CXCR4 surface receptors. From Human immunodeficiency virus type 1 group M subtype D (isolate Z2/CDC-Z34) (HIV-1).
   7410..7643    +  LTR            3' LTR (ΔU3): self-inactivating 3' long terminal repeat (LTR) from HIV-1
   7848..7952    +  promoter       AmpR promoter: bla
   7953..8813    +  CDS            AmpR: β-lactamase; bla; confers resistance to ampicillin, carbenicillin, and related antibiotics
   8984..9572    +  rep_origin     ori: high-copy-number ColE1/pMB1/pBR322/pUC origin of replication
   9755..9809    +  CDS            lacI (fragment): lac repressor; lacI; The lac repressor binds to the lac operator to inhibit transcription in E. coli. This inhibition can be relieved by adding lactose or isopropyl-β-D-thiogalactopyranoside (IPTG).
   9815..9908    +  rep_origin     SV40 ori (fragment): SV40 origin of replication
   9933..9970    +  CDS            lacI (fragment): lac repressor; lacI; The lac repressor binds to the lac operator to inhibit transcription in E. coli. This inhibition can be relieved by adding lactose or isopropyl-β-D-thiogalactopyranoside (IPTG).
   9983..10004   +  protein_bind   CAP binding site: CAP binding activates transcription in the presence of cAMP. E. coli catabolite activator protein
  10019..10049   +  promoter       lac promoter: promoter for the E. coli lac operon
  10053..10075   +  protein_bind   lac operator (fragment): The lac repressor binds to the lac operator to inhibit transcription in E. coli. This inhibition can be relieved by adding lactose or isopropyl-β-D-thiogalactopyranoside (IPTG). lac repressor encoded by lacI
  10107..10190   +  polyA_signal   SV40 poly(A) signal (fragment): SV40 polyadenylation signal
  10357..10686   +  CDS            nef (fragment): NEF_HV1BR - Experimental evidence at protein level: Swiss-Prot protein existence level 1. Extracellular Nef protein targets CD4(+) T-lymphocytes for apoptosis by interacting with CXCR4 surface receptors (PubMed:14990729). From Human immunodeficiency virus type 1 group M subtype B (isolate BRU/LAI) (HIV-1).
  10734..10991   +  LTR            5' LTR (truncated): truncated 5' long terminal repeat (LTR) from HIV-1
  11038..11163   +  misc_feature   HIV-1 Ψ: packaging signal of human immunodeficiency virus type 1
  11147..11485   +  CDS            HIV-1 gag (fragment): gag protein from human immunodeficiency virus 1; gag
  11660..11893   +  misc_feature   RRE: The Rev response element (RRE) of HIV-1 allows for Rev-dependent mRNA export from the nucleus to the cytoplasm.
>Addgene plasmid #116359 | pHAGE-ERBB2-V842I | addgene full sequence | sequence record 237698 | Addgene NGS Result
TTATCGTTTCAGACCCACCTCCCAACCCCGAGGGGACCCGACAGGCCCGAAGGAATAGAAGAAGAAGGTG
GAGAGAGAGACAGAGACAGATCCATTCGATTAGTGAACGGATCTCGACGGTATCGCCGAATTCACAAATG
GCAGTATTCATCCACAATTTTAAAAGAAAAGGGGGGATTGGGGGGTACAGTGCAGGGGAAAGAATAGTAG
ACATAATAGCAACAGACATACAAACTAAAGAATTACAAAAACAAATTACAAAAATTCAAAATTTTCGGGT
TTATTACAGGGACAGCAGAGATCCAGTTTGGACTAGTCGTGAGGCTCCGGTGCCCGTCAGTGGGCAGAGC
GCACATCGCCCACAGTCCCCGAGAAGTTGGGGGGAGGGGTCGGCAATTGAACCGGTGCCTAGAGAAGGTG
GCGCGGGGTAAACTGGGAAAGTGATGTCGTGTACTGGCTCCGCCTTTTTCCCGAGGGTGGGGGAGAACCG
TATATAAGTGCAGTAGTCGCCGTGAACGTTCTTTTTCGCAACGGGTTTGCCGCCAGAACACAGGTAAGTG
CCGTGTGTGGTTCCCGCGGGCCTGGCCTCTTTACGGGTTATGGCCCTTGCGTGCCTTGAATTACTTCCAC
CTGGCTGCAGTACGTGATTCTTGATCCCGAGCTTCGGGTTGGAAGTGGGTGGGAGAGTTCGAGGCCTTGC
GCTTAAGGAGCCCCTTCGCCTCGTGCTTGAGTTGAGGCCTGGCCTGGGCGCTGGGGCCGCCGCGTGCGAA
TCTGGTGGCACCTTCGCGCCTGTCTCGCTGCTTTCGATAAGTCTCTAGCCATTTAAAATTTTTGATGACC
TGCTGCGACGCTTTTTTTCTGGCAAGATAGTCTTGTAAATGCGGGCCAAGATCTGCACACTGGTATTTCG
GTTTTTGGGGCCGCGGGCGGCGACGGGGCCCGTGCGTCCCAGCGCACATGTTCGGCGAGGCGGGGCCTGC
GAGCGCGGCCACCGAGAATCGGACGGGGGTAGTCTCAAGCTGGCCGGCCTGCTCTGGTGCCTGGCCTCGC
GCCGCCGTGTATCGCCCCGCCCTGGGCGGCAAGGCTGGCCCGGTCGGCACCAGTTGCGTGAGCGGAAAGA
TGGCCGCTTCCCGGCCCTGCTGCAGGGAGCTCAAAATGGAGGACGCGGCGCTCGGGAGAGCGGGCGGGTG
AGTCACCCACACAAAGGAAAAGGGCCTTTCCGTCCTCAGCCGTCGCTTCATGTGACTCCACGGAGTACCG
GGCGCCGTCCAGGCACCTCGATTAGTTCTCGAGCTTTTGGAGTACGTCGTCTTTAGGTTGGGGGGAGGGG
TTTTATGCGATGGAGTTTCCCCACACTGAGTGGGTGGAGACTGAAGTTAGGCCAGCTTGGCACTTGATGT
AATTCTCCTTGGAATTTGCCCTTTTTGAGTTTGGATCTTGGTTCATTCTCAAGCCTCAGACAGTGGTTCA
AAGTTTTTTTCTTCCATTTCAGGTGTCGTGAAGCGGCCCTGCAGATATCAACAAGTTTGTACAAAAAAGC
AGGCACCATGGAGCTGGCGGCCTTGTGCCGCTGGGGGCTCCTCCTCGCCCTCTTGCCCCCCGGAGCCGCG
AGCACCCAAGTGTGCACCGGCACAGACATGAAGCTGCGGCTCCCTGCCAGTCCCGAGACCCACCTGGACA
TGCTCCGCCACCTCTACCAGGGCTGCCAGGTGGTGCAGGGAAACCTGGAACTCACCTACCTGCCCACCAA
TGCCAGCCTGTCCTTCCTGCAGGATATCCAGGAGGTGCAGGGCTACGTGCTCATCGCTCACAACCAAGTG
AGGCAGGTCCCACTGCAGAGGCTGCGGATTGTGCGAGGCACCCAGCTCTTTGAGGACAACTATGCCCTGG
CCGTGCTAGACAATGGAGACCCGCTGAACAATACCACCCCTGTCACAGGGGCCTCCCCAGGAGGCCTGCG
GGAGCTGCAGCTTCGAAGCCTCACAGAGATCTTGAAAGGAGGGGTCTTGATCCAGCGGAACCCCCAGCTC
TGCTACCAGGACACGATTTTGTGGAAGGACATCTTCCACAAGAACAACCAGCTGGCTCTCACACTGATAG
ACACCAACCGCTCTCGGGCCTGCCACCCCTGTTCTCCGATGTGTAAGGGCTCCCGCTGCTGGGGAGAGAG
TTCTGAGGATTGTCAGAGCCTGACGCGCACTGTCTGTGCCGGTGGCTGTGCCCGCTGCAAGGGGCCACTG
CCCACTGACTGCTGCCATGAGCAGTGTGCTGCCGGCTGCACGGGCCCCAAGCACTCTGACTGCCTGGCCT
GCCTCCACTTCAACCACAGTGGCATCTGTGAGCTGCACTGCCCAGCCCTGGTCACCTACAACACAGACAC
GTTTGAGTCCATGCCCAATCCCGAGGGCCGGTATACATTCGGCGCCAGCTGTGTGACTGCCTGTCCCTAC
AACTACCTTTCTACGGACGTGGGATCCTGCACCCTCGTCTGCCCCCTGCACAACCAAGAGGTGACAGCAG
AGGATGGAACACAGCGGTGTGAGAAGTGCAGCAAGCCCTGTGCCCGAGTGTGCTATGGTCTGGGCATGGA
GCACTTGCGAGAGGTGAGGGCAGTTACCAGTGCCAATATCCAGGAGTTTGCTGGCTGCAAGAAGATCTTT
GGGAGCCTGGCATTTCTGCCGGAGAGCTTTGATGGGGACCCAGCCTCCAACACTGCCCCGCTCCAGCCAG
AGCAGCTCCAAGTGTTTGAGACTCTGGAAGAGATCACAGGTTACCTATACATCTCAGCATGGCCGGACAG
CCTGCCTGACCTCAGCGTCTTCCAGAACCTGCAAGTAATCCGGGGACGAATTCTGCACAATGGCGCCTAC
TCGCTGACCCTGCAAGGGCTGGGCATCAGCTGGCTGGGGCTGCGCTCACTGAGGGAACTGGGCAGTGGAC
TGGCCCTCATCCACCATAACACCCACCTCTGCTTCGTGCACACGGTGCCCTGGGACCAGCTCTTTCGGAA
CCCGCACCAAGCTCTGCTCCACACTGCCAACCGGCCAGAGGACGAGTGTGTGGGCGAGGGCCTGGCCTGC
CACCAGCTGTGCGCCCGAGGGCACTGCTGGGGTCCAGGGCCCACCCAGTGTGTCAACTGCAGCCAGTTCC
TTCGGGGCCAGGAGTGCGTGGAGGAATGCCGAGTACTGCAGGGGCTCCCCAGGGAGTATGTGAATGCCAG
GCACTGTTTGCCGTGCCACCCTGAGTGTCAGCCCCAGAATGGCTCAGTGACCTGTTTTGGACCGGAGGCT
GACCAGTGTGTGGCCTGTGCCCACTATAAGGACCCTCCCTTCTGCGTGGCCCGCTGCCCCAGCGGTGTGA
AACCTGACCTCTCCTACATGCCCATCTGGAAGTTTCCAGATGAGGAGGGCGCATGCCAGCCTTGCCCCAT
CAACTGCACCCACTCCTGTGTGGACCTGGATGACAAGGGCTGCCCCGCCGAGCAGAGAGCCAGCCCTCTG
ACGTCCATCATCTCTGCGGTGGTTGGCATTCTGCTGGTCGTGGTCTTGGGGGTGGTCTTTGGGATCCTCA
TCAAGCGACGGCAGCAGAAGATCCGGAAGTACACGATGCGGAGACTGCTGCAGGAAACGGAGCTGGTGGA
GCCGCTGACACCTAGCGGAGCGATGCCCAACCAGGCGCAGATGCGGATCCTGAAAGAGACGGAGCTGAGG
AAGGTGAAGGTGCTTGGATCTGGCGCTTTTGGCACAGTCTACAAGGGCATCTGGATCCCTGATGGGGAGA
ATGTGAAAATTCCAGTGGCCATCAAAGTGTTGAGGGAAAACACATCCCCCAAAGCCAACAAAGAAATCTT
AGACGAAGCATACGTGATGGCTGGTGTGGGCTCCCCATATGTCTCCCGCCTTCTGGGCATCTGCCTGACA
TCCACGGTGCAGCTGGTGACACAGCTTATGCCCTATGGCTGCCTCTTAGACCATGTCCGGGAAAACCGCG
GACGCCTGGGCTCCCAGGACCTGCTGAACTGGTGTATGCAGATTGCCAAGGGGATGAGCTACCTGGAGGA
TGTGCGGCTCATACACAGGGACTTGGCCGCTCGGAACGTGCTGGTCAAGAGTCCCAACCATGTCAAAATT
ACAGACTTCGGGCTGGCTCGGCTGCTGGACATTGACGAGACAGAGTACCATGCAGATGGGGGCAAGGTGC
CCATCAAGTGGATGGCGCTGGAGTCCATTCTCCGCCGGCGGTTCACCCACCAGAGTGATGTGTGGAGTTA
TGGTGTGACTGTGTGGGAGCTGATGACTTTTGGGGCCAAACCTTACGATGGGATCCCAGCCCGGGAGATC
CCTGACCTGCTGGAAAAGGGGGAGCGGCTGCCCCAGCCCCCCATCTGCACCATTGATGTCTACATGATCA
TGGTCAAATGTTGGATGATTGACTCTGAATGTCGGCCAAGATTCCGGGAGTTGGTGTCTGAATTCTCCCG
CATGGCCAGGGACCCCCAGCGCTTTGTGGTCATCCAGAATGAGGACTTGGGCCCAGCCAGTCCCTTGGAC
AGCACCTTCTACCGCTCACTGCTGGAGGACGATGACATGGGGGACCTGGTGGATGCTGAGGAGTATCTGG
TACCCCAGCAGGGCTTCTTCTGTCCAGACCCTGCCCCGGGCGCTGGGGGCATGGTCCACCACAGGCACCG
CAGCTCATCTACCAGGAGTGGCGGTGGGGACCTGACACTAGGGCTGGAGCCCTCTGAAGAGGAGGCCCCC
AGGTCTCCACTGGCACCCTCCGAAGGGGCTGGCTCCGATGTATTTGATGGTGACCTGGGAATGGGGGCAG
CCAAGGGGCTGCAAAGCCTCCCCACACATGACCCCAGCCCTCTACAGCGGTACAGTGAGGACCCCACAGT
ACCCCTGCCCTCTGAGACTGATGGCTACGTTGCCCCCCTGACCTGCAGCCCCCAGCCTGAATATGTGAAC
CAGCCAGATGTTCGGCCCCAGCCCCCTTCGCCCCGAGAGGGCCCTCTGCCTGCTGCCCGACCTGCTGGTG
CCACTCTGGAAAGGCCCAAGACTCTCTCCCCAGGGAAGAATGGGGTCGTCAAAGACGTTTTTGCCTTTGG
GGGTGCCGTGGAGAACCCCGAGTACTTGACACCCCAGGGAGGAGCTGCCCCTCAGCCCCACCCTCCTCCT
GCCTTCAGCCCAGCCTTCGACAACCTCTATTACTGGGACCAGGACCCACCAGAGCGGGGGGCTCCACCCA
GCACCTTCAAAGGGACACCTACGGCAGAGAACCCAGAGTACCTGGGTCTGGACGTGCCAGTGTAGAACCC
AGCTTTCTTGTACAAAGTGGTGATATCCAATTAACCCTCACTAAAGGTATAAGAAGTAATTTGAGAAGAG
TCCCTATAGTGAGTCGTATTACCACCCAACTTTTCTATACAAAGTGGTTGATATCCAGCACAGTGGCGGC
CGCTCGAGTCTAGAGGGCCCGCGGTTCGAAGGTAAGCCTATCCCTAACCCTCTCCTCGGTCTCGATTCTA
CGCGTACCGGTTAGTAATGAGATCCCTCCCCCCCCCCTAACGTTACTGGCCGAAGCCGCTTGGAATAAGG
CCGGTGTGCGTTTGTCTATATGTTATTTTCCACCATATTGCCGTCTTTTGGCAATGTGAGGGCCCGGAAA
CCTGGCCCTGTCTTCTTGACGAGCATTCCTAGGGGTCTTTCCCCTCTCGCCAAAGGAATGCAAGGTCTGT
TGAATGTCGTGAAGGAAGCAGTTCCTCTGGAAGCTTCTTGAAGACAAACAACGTCTGTAGCGACCCTTTG
CAGGCAGCGGAACCCCCCACCTGGCGACAGGTGCCTCTGCGGCCAAAAGCCACGTGTATAAGATACACCT
GCAAAGGCGGCACAACCCCAGTGCCACGTTGTGAGTTGGATAGTTGTGGAAAGAGTCAAATGGCTCTCCT
CAAGCGTATTCAACAAGGGGCTGAAGGATGCCCAGAAGGTACCCCATTGTATGGGATCTGATCTGGGGCC
TCGGTGCACATGCTTTACATGTGTTTAGTCGAGGTTAAAAAAACGTCTAGGCCCCCCGAACCACGGGGAC
GTGGTTTTCCTTTGAAAAACACGATGATAATATGGCCACACATATGACCGAGTACAAGCCCACGGTGCGC
CTCGCCACCCGCGACGACGTCCCCAGGGCCGTACGCACCCTCGCCGCCGCGTTCGCCGACTACCCCGCCA
CGCGCCACACCGTCGATCCGGACCGCCACATCGAGCGGGTCACCGAGCTGCAAGAACTCTTCCTCACGCG
CGTCGGGCTCGACATCGGCAAGGTGTGGGTCGCGGACGACGGCGCCGCGGTGGCGGTCTGGACCACGCCG
GAGAGCGTCGAAGCGGGGGCGGTGTTCGCCGAGATCGGCCCGCGCATGGCCGAGTTGAGCGGTTCCCGGC
TGGCCGCGCAGCAACAGATGGAAGGCCTCCTGGCGCCGCACCGGCCCAAGGAGCCCGCGTGGTTCCTGGC
CACCGTCGGCGTCTCGCCCGACCACCAGGGCAAGGGTCTGGGCAGCGCCGTCGTGCTCCCCGGAGTGGAG
GCGGCCGAGCGCGCCGGGGTGCCCGCCTTCCTGGAGACCTCCGCGCCCCGCAACCTCCCCTTCTACGAGC
GGCTCGGCTTCACCGTCACCGCCGACGTCGAGGTGCCCGAAGGACCGCGCACCTGGTGCATGACCCGCAA
GCCCGGTGCCTAAATCGATAGATCCTAATCAACCTCTGGATTACAAAATTTGTGAAAGATTGACTGGTAT
TCTTAACTATGTTGCTCCTTTTACGCTATGTGGATACGCTGCTTTAATGCCTTTGTATCATGCTATTGCT
TCCCGTATGGCTTTCATTTTCTCCTCCTTGTATAAATCCTGGTTGCTGTCTCTTTATGAGGAGTTGTGGC
CCGTTGTCAGGCAACGTGGCGTGGTGTGCACTGTGTTTGCTGACGCAACCCCCACTGGTTGGGGCATTGC
CACCACCTGTCAGCTCCTTTCCGGGACTTTCGCTTTCCCCCTCCCTATTGCCACGGCGGAACTCATCGCC
GCCTGCCTTGCCCGCTGCTGGACAGGGGCTCGGCTGTTGGGCACTGACAATTCCGTGGTGTTGTCGGGGA
AATCATCGTCCTTTCCTTGGCTGCTCGCCTGTGTTGCCACCTGGATTCTGCGCGGGACGTCCTTCTGCTA
CGTCCCTTCGGCCCTCAATCCAGCGGACCTTCCTTCCCGCGGCCTGCTGCCGGCTCTGCGGCCTCTTCCG
CGTCTTCGCCTTCGCCCTCAGACGAGTCGGATCTCCCTTTGGGCCGCCTCCCCGCCTGAGATCCTTTAAG
ACCAATGACTTACAAGGCAGCTGTAGATCTTAGCCACTTTTTAAAAGAAAAGGGGGGACTGGAAGGGCTA
ATTCACTCCCAACGAAGACAAGATCTGCTTTTTGCTTGTACTGGGTCTCTCTGGTTAGACCAGATCTGAG
CCTGGGAGCTCTCTGGCTAACTAGGGAACCCACTGCTTAAGCCTCAATAAAGCTTGCCTTGAGTGCTTCA
AGTAGTGTGTGCCCGTCTGTTGTGTGACTCTGGTAACTAGAGATCCCTCAGACCCTTTTAGTCAGTGTGG
AAAATCTCTAGCAGTAGTAGTTCATGTCATCTTATTATTCAGTATTTATAACTTGCAAAGAAATGAATAT
CAGAGAGTGAGAGGCCCGGGTTAATTAAGGAAAGGGCTAGATCATTCTTGAAGACGAAAGGGCCTCGTGA
TACGCCTATTTTTATAGGTTAATGTCATGATAATAATGGTTTCTTAGACGTCAGGTGGCACTTTTCGGGG
AAATGTGCGCGGAACCCCTATTTGTTTATTTTTCTAAATACATTCAAATATGTATCCGCTCATGAGACAA
TAACCCTGATAAATGCTTCAATAATATTGAAAAAGGAAGAGTATGAGTATTCAACATTTCCGTGTCGCCC
TTATTCCCTTTTTTGCGGCATTTTGCCTTCCTGTTTTTGCTCACCCAGAAACGCTGGTGAAAGTAAAAGA
TGCTGAAGATCAGTTGGGTGCACGAGTGGGTTACATCGAACTGGATCTCAACAGCGGTAAGATCCTTGAG
AGTTTTCGCCCCGAAGAACGTTTTCCAATGATGAGCACTTTTAAAGTTCTGCTATGTGGCGCGGTATTAT
CCCGTGTTGACGCCGGGCAAGAGCAACTCGGTCGCCGCATACACTATTCTCAGAATGACTTGGTTGAGTA
CTCACCAGTCACAGAAAAGCATCTTACGGATGGCATGACAGTAAGAGAATTATGCAGTGCTGCCATAACC
ATGAGTGATAACACTGCGGCCAACTTACTTCTGACAACGATCGGAGGACCGAAGGAGCTAACCGCTTTTT
TGCACAACATGGGGGATCATGTAACTCGCCTTGATCGTTGGGAACCGGAGCTGAATGAAGCCATACCAAA
CGACGAGCGTGACACCACGATGCCTGTAGCAATGGCAACAACGTTGCGCAAACTATTAACTGGCGAACTA
CTTACTCTAGCTTCCCGGCAACAATTAATAGACTGGATGGAGGCGGATAAAGTTGCAGGACCACTTCTGC
GCTCGGCCCTTCCGGCTGGCTGGTTTATTGCTGATAAATCTGGAGCCGGTGAGCGTGGGTCTCGCGGTAT
CATTGCAGCACTGGGGCCAGATGGTAAGCCCTCCCGTATCGTAGTTATCTACACGACGGGGAGTCAGGCA
ACTATGGATGAACGAAATAGACAGATCGCTGAGATAGGTGCCTCACTGATTAAGCATTGGTAACTGTCAG
ACCAAGTTTACTCATATATACTTTAGATTGATTTAAAACTTCATTTTTAATTTAAAAGGATCTAGGTGAA
GATCCTTTTTGATAATCTCATGACCAAAATCCCTTAACGTGAGTTTTCGTTCCACTGAGCGTCAGACCCC
GTAGAAAAGATCAAAGGATCTTCTTGAGATCCTTTTTTTCTGCGCGTAATCTGCTGCTTGCAAACAAAAA
AACCACCGCTACCAGCGGTGGTTTGTTTGCCGGATCAAGAGCTACCAACTCTTTTTCCGAAGGTAACTGG
CTTCAGCAGAGCGCAGATACCAAATACTGTTCTTCTAGTGTAGCCGTAGTTAGGCCACCACTTCAAGAAC
TCTGTAGCACCGCCTACATACCTCGCTCTGCTAATCCTGTTACCAGTGGCTGCTGCCAGTGGCGATAAGT
CGTGTCTTACCGGGTTGGACTCAAGACGATAGTTACCGGATAAGGCGCAGCGGTCGGGCTGAACGGGGGG
TTCGTGCACACAGCCCAGCTTGGAGCGAACGACCTACACCGAACTGAGATACCTACAGCGTGAGCTATGA
GAAAGCGCCACGCTTCCCGAAGGGAGAAAGGCGGACAGGTATCCGGTAAGCGGCAGGGTCGGAACAGGAG
AGCGCACGAGGGAGCTTCCAGGGGGAAACGCCTGGTATCTTTATAGTCCTGTCGGGTTTCGCCACCTCTG
ACTTGAGCGTCGATTTTTGTGATGCTCGTCAGGGGGGCGGAGCCTATGGAAAAACGCCAGCAACGCGGCC
TTTTTACGGTTCCTGGCCTTTTGCTGGCCTTTTGCTCACATGTTCTTTCCTGCGTTATCCCCTGATTCTG
TGGATAACCGTATTACCGCCTTTGAGTGAGCTGATACCGCTCGCCGCAGCCGAACGACCGAGCGCAGCGA
GTCAGTGAGCGAGGAAGCGGAAGAGCGCCCAATACGCAAACCGCCTCTCCCCGCGCGTTGGCCGATTCAT
TAATGCAGCAAGCTCATGGCTGACTAATTTTTTTTATTTATGCAGAGGCCGAGGCCGCCTCGGCCTCTGA
GCTATTCCAGAAGTAGTGAGGAGGCTTTTTTGGAGGCCTAGGCTTTTGCAAAAAGCTCCCCGTGGCACGA
CAGGTTTCCCGACTGGAAAGCGGGCAGTGAGCGCAACGCAATTAATGTGAGTTAGCTCACTCATTAGGCA
CCCCAGGCTTTACACTTTATGCTTCCGGCTCGTATGTTGTGTGGAATTGTGAGCGGATAACAATTTCACA
CAGGAAACAGCTATGACATGATTACGAATTTCACAAATAAAGCATTTTTTTCACTGCATTCTAGTTGTGG
TTTGTCCAAACTCATCAATGTATCTTATCATGTCTGGATCAACTGGATAACTCAAGCTAACCAAAATCAT
CCCAAACTTCCCACCCCATACCCTATTACCACTGCCAATTACCTGTGGTTTCATTTACTCTAAACCTGTG
ATTCCTCTGAATTATTTTCATTTTAAAGAAATTGTATTTGTTAAATATGTACTACAAACTTAGTAGTTGG
AAGGGCTAATTCACTCCCAAAGAAGACAAGATATCCTTGATCTGTGGATCTACCACACACAAGGCTACTT
CCCTGATTAGCAGAACTACACACCAGGGCCAGGGGTCAGATATCCACTGACCTTTGGATGGTGCTACAAG
CTAGTACCAGTTGAGCCAGATAAGGTAGAAGAGGCCAATAAAGGAGAGAACACCAGCTTGTTACACCCTG
TGAGCCTGCATGGGATGGATGACCCGGAGAGAGAAGTGTTAGAGTGGAGGTTTGACAGCCGCCTAGCATT
TCATCACGTGGCCCGAGAGCTGCATCCGGAGTACTTCAAGAACTGCTGATATCGAGCTTGCTACAAGGGA
CTTTCCGCTGGGGACTTTCCAGGGAGGCGTGGCCTGGGCGGGACTGGGGAGTGGCGAGCCCTCAGATCCT
GCATATAAGCAGCTGCTTTTTGCCTGTACTGGGTCTCTCTGGTTAGACCAGATCTGAGCCTGGGAGCTCT
CTGGCTAACTAGGGAACCCACTGCTTAAGCCTCAATAAAGCTTGCCTTGAGTGCTTCAAGTAGTGTGTGC
CCGTCTGTTGTGTGACTCTGGTAACTAGAGATCCCTCAGACCCTTTTAGTCAGTGTGGAAAATCTCTAGC
AGTGGCGCCCGAACAGGGACTTGAAAGCGAAAGGGAAACCAGAGGAGCTCTCTCGACGCAGGACTCGGCT
TGCTGAAGCGCGCACGGCAAGAGGCGAGGGGCGGCGACTGGTGAGTACGCCAAAAATTTTGACTAGCGGA
GGCTAGAAGGAGAGAGATGGGTGCGAGAGCGTCAGTATTAAGCGGGGGAGAATTAGATCGCGATGGGAAA
AAATTCGGTTAAGGCCAGGGGGAAAGAAAAAATATAAATTAAAACATATAGTATGGGCAAGCAGGGAGCT
AGAACGATTCGCAGTTAATCCTGGCCTGTTAGAAACATCAGAAGGCTGTAGACAAATACTGGGACAGCTA
CAACCATCCCTTCAGACAGGATCAGAAGAACTTAGATCATTATATAATACAGTAGCAACCCTCTATTGTG
TGCATCAAAGGATAGAGATAAAAGACACCAAGGAAGCTTTAGACAAGATAGAGGAAGAGCAAAACAAAAG
TAAGACCACCGCACAGCAAGCGGCCGGCCGCTGATCTTCAGACCTGGAGGAGGAGATATGAGGGACAATT
GGAGAAGTGAATTATATAAATATAAAGTAGTAAAAATTGAACCATTAGGAGTAGCACCCACCAAGGCAAA
GAGAAGAGTGGTGCAGAGAGAAAAAAGAGCAGTGGGAATAGGAGCTTTGTTCCTTGGGTTCTTGGGAGCA
GCAGGAAGCACTATGGGCGCAGCGTCAATGACGCTGACGGTACAGGCCAGACAATTATTGTCTGGTATAG
TGCAGCAGCAGAACAATTTGCTGAGGGCTATTGAGGCGCAACAGCATCTGTTGCAACTCACAGTCTGGGG
CATCAAGCAGCTCCAGGCAAGAATCCTGGCTGTGGAAAGATACCTAAAGGATCAACAGCTCCTGGGGATT
TGGGGTTGCTCTGGAAAACTCATTTGCACCACTGCTGTGCCTTGGAATGCTAGTTGGAGTAATAAATCTC
TGGAACAGATTTGGAATCACACGACCTGGATGGAGTGGGACAGAGAAATTAACAATTACACAAGCTTAAT
ACACTCCTTAATTGAAGAATCGCAAAACCAGCAAGAAAAGAATGAACAAGAATTATTGGAATTAGATAAA
TGGGCAAGTTTGTGGAATTGGTTTAACATAACAAATTGGCTGTGGTATATAAAATTATTCATAATGATAG
TAGGAGGCTTGGTAGGTTTAAGAATAGTTTTTGCTGTACTTTCTATAGTGAATAGAGTTAGGCAGGGATA
TTCACCA
