>Addgene plasmid #116359 | pHAGE-ERBB2-V842I | depositor partial sequence | sequence record 219233 | insert
ATGGAGCTGGCGGCCTTGTGCCGCTGGGGGCTCCTCCTCGCCCTCTTGCCCCCCGGAGCCGCGAGCACCC
AAGTGTGCACCGGCACAGACATGAAGCTGCGGCTCCCTGCCAGTCCCGAGACCCACCTGGACATGCTCCG
CCACCTCTACCAGGGCTGCCAGGTGGTGCAGGGAAACCTGGAACTCACCTACCTGCCCACCAATGCCAGC
CTGTCCTTCCTGCAGGATATCCAGGAGGTGCAGGGCTACGTGCTCATCGCTCACAACCAAGTGAGGCAGG
TCCCACTGCAGAGGCTGCGGATTGTGCGAGGCACCCAGCTCTTTGAGGACAACTATGCCCTGGCCGTGCT
AGACAATGGAGACCCGCTGAACAATACCACCCCTGTCACAGGGGCCTCCCCAGGAGGCCTGCGGGAGCTG
CAGCTTCGAAGCCTCACAGAGATCTTGAAAGGAGGGGTCTTGATCCAGCGGAACCCCCAGCTCTGCTACC
AGGACACGATTTTGTGGAAGGACATCTTCCACAAGAACAACCAGCTGGCTCTCACACTGATAGACACCAA
CCGCTCTCGGGCCTGCCACCCCTGTTCTCCGATGTGTAAGGGCTCCCGCTGCTGGGGAGAGAGTTCTGAG
GATTGTCAGAGCCTGACGCGCACTGTCTGTGCCGGTGGCTGTGCCCGCTGCAAGGGGCCACTGCCCACTG
ACTGCTGCCATGAGCAGTGTGCTGCCGGCTGCACGGGCCCCAAGCACTCTGACTGCCTGGCCTGCCTCCA
CTTCAACCACAGTGGCATCTGTGAGCTGCACTGCCCAGCCCTGGTCACCTACAACACAGACACGTTTGAG
TCCATGCCCAATCCCGAGGGCCGGTATACATTCGGCGCCAGCTGTGTGACTGCCTGTCCCTACAACTACC
TTTCTACGGACGTGGGATCCTGCACCCTCGTCTGCCCCCTGCACAACCAAGAGGTGACAGCAGAGGATGG
AACACAGCGGTGTGAGAAGTGCAGCAAGCCCTGTGCCCGAGTGTGCTATGGTCTGGGCATGGAGCACTTG
CGAGAGGTGAGGGCAGTTACCAGTGCCAATATCCAGGAGTTTGCTGGCTGCAAGAAGATCTTTGGGAGCC
TGGCATTTCTGCCGGAGAGCTTTGATGGGGACCCAGCCTCCAACACTGCCCCGCTCCAGCCAGAGCAGCT
CCAAGTGTTTGAGACTCTGGAAGAGATCACAGGTTACCTATACATCTCAGCATGGCCGGACAGCCTGCCT
GACCTCAGCGTCTTCCAGAACCTGCAAGTAATCCGGGGACGAATTCTGCACAATGGCGCCTACTCGCTGA
CCCTGCAAGGGCTGGGCATCAGCTGGCTGGGGCTGCGCTCACTGAGGGAACTGGGCAGTGGACTGGCCCT
CATCCACCATAACACCCACCTCTGCTTCGTGCACACGGTGCCCTGGGACCAGCTCTTTCGGAACCCGCAC
CAAGCTCTGCTCCACACTGCCAACCGGCCAGAGGACGAGTGTGTGGGCGAGGGCCTGGCCTGCCACCAGC
TGTGCGCCCGAGGGCACTGCTGGGGTCCAGGGCCCACCCAGTGTGTCAACTGCAGCCAGTTCCTTCGGGG
CCAGGAGTGCGTGGAGGAATGCCGAGTACTGCAGGGGCTCCCCAGGGAGTATGTGAATGCCAGGCACTGT
TTGCCGTGCCACCCTGAGTGTCAGCCCCAGAATGGCTCAGTGACCTGTTTTGGACCGGAGGCTGACCAGT
GTGTGGCCTGTGCCCACTATAAGGACCCTCCCTTCTGCGTGGCCCGCTGCCCCAGCGGTGTGAAACCTGA
CCTCTCCTACATGCCCATCTGGAAGTTTCCAGATGAGGAGGGCGCATGCCAGCCTTGCCCCATCAACTGC
ACCCACTCCTGTGTGGACCTGGATGACAAGGGCTGCCCCGCCGAGCAGAGAGCCAGCCCTCTGACGTCCA
TCATCTCTGCGGTGGTTGGCATTCTGCTGGTCGTGGTCTTGGGGGTGGTCTTTGGGATCCTCATCAAGCG
ACGGCAGCAGAAGATCCGGAAGTACACGATGCGGAGACTGCTGCAGGAAACGGAGCTGGTGGAGCCGCTG
ACACCTAGCGGAGCGATGCCCAACCAGGCGCAGATGCGGATCCTGAAAGAGACGGAGCTGAGGAAGGTGA
AGGTGCTTGGATCTGGCGCTTTTGGCACAGTCTACAAGGGCATCTGGATCCCTGATGGGGAGAATGTGAA
AATTCCAGTGGCCATCAAAGTGTTGAGGGAAAACACATCCCCCAAAGCCAACAAAGAAATCTTAGACGAA
GCATACGTGATGGCTGGTGTGGGCTCCCCATATGTCTCCCGCCTTCTGGGCATCTGCCTGACATCCACGG
TGCAGCTGGTGACACAGCTTATGCCCTATGGCTGCCTCTTAGACCATGTCCGGGAAAACCGCGGACGCCT
GGGCTCCCAGGACCTGCTGAACTGGTGTATGCAGATTGCCAAGGGGATGAGCTACCTGGAGGATGTGCGG
CTCATACACAGGGACTTGGCCGCTCGGAACGTGCTGGTCAAGAGTCCCAACCATGTCAAAATTACAGACT
TCGGGCTGGCTCGGCTGCTGGACATTGACGAGACAGAGTACCATGCAGATGGGGGCAAGGTGCCCATCAA
GTGGATGGCGCTGGAGTCCATTCTCCGCCGGCGGTTCACCCACCAGAGTGATGTGTGGAGTTATGGTGTG
ACTGTGTGGGAGCTGATGACTTTTGGGGCCAAACCTTACGATGGGATCCCAGCCCGGGAGATCCCTGACC
TGCTGGAAAAGGGGGAGCGGCTGCCCCAGCCCCCCATCTGCACCATTGATGTCTACATGATCATGGTCAA
ATGTTGGATGATTGACTCTGAATGTCGGCCAAGATTCCGGGAGTTGGTGTCTGAATTCTCCCGCATGGCC
AGGGACCCCCAGCGCTTTGTGGTCATCCAGAATGAGGACTTGGGCCCAGCCAGTCCCTTGGACAGCACCT
TCTACCGCTCACTGCTGGAGGACGATGACATGGGGGACCTGGTGGATGCTGAGGAGTATCTGGTACCCCA
GCAGGGCTTCTTCTGTCCAGACCCTGCCCCGGGCGCTGGGGGCATGGTCCACCACAGGCACCGCAGCTCA
TCTACCAGGAGTGGCGGTGGGGACCTGACACTAGGGCTGGAGCCCTCTGAAGAGGAGGCCCCCAGGTCTC
CACTGGCACCCTCCGAAGGGGCTGGCTCCGATGTATTTGATGGTGACCTGGGAATGGGGGCAGCCAAGGG
GCTGCAAAGCCTCCCCACACATGACCCCAGCCCTCTACAGCGGTACAGTGAGGACCCCACAGTACCCCTG
CCCTCTGAGACTGATGGCTACGTTGCCCCCCTGACCTGCAGCCCCCAGCCTGAATATGTGAACCAGCCAG
ATGTTCGGCCCCAGCCCCCTTCGCCCCGAGAGGGCCCTCTGCCTGCTGCCCGACCTGCTGGTGCCACTCT
GGAAAGGCCCAAGACTCTCTCCCCAGGGAAGAATGGGGTCGTCAAAGACGTTTTTGCCTTTGGGGGTGCC
GTGGAGAACCCCGAGTACTTGACACCCCAGGGAGGAGCTGCCCCTCAGCCCCACCCTCCTCCTGCCTTCA
GCCCAGCCTTCGACAACCTCTATTACTGGGACCAGGACCCACCAGAGCGGGGGGCTCCACCCAGCACCTT
CAAAGGGACACCTACGGCAGAGAACCCAGAGTACCTGGGTCTGGACGTGCCAGTGTGA
